Addgene plasmid #39487: pEGFP-ARAP3(R982A)
Depositing lab: Sonja Vermeren. Depositing organization: Babraham Institute. Publication: ARAP3 is a PI3K- and rap-regulated GAP for RhoA. Krugmann S, Williams R, Stephens L, Hawkins PT. Curr Biol. 2004 Aug 10;14(15):1380-4. 10.1016/j.cub.2004.07.058 PubMed 15296756.
Backbone
  Vector backbone: pEGFP-C2
  Backbone manufacturer: Clontech
  Vector type: Mammalian Expression
  Selectable markers: Neomycin (select with G418)
Growth in bacteria
  Bacterial resistance: Kanamycin, 50 μg/mL
  Growth temperature: 37°C
  Growth strain: DH5alpha
  Copy number: Unknown
Gene/Insert
  Gene/Insert name: ARAP3(R982A)
  Species: H. sapiens (human)
  Mutation: R982A = Rho GAP mutation
  Entrez Gene: ARAP3 (a.k.a. CENTD3, DRAG1)
  Tag / fusion protein: EGFP (N terminal on backbone)
  Cloning method: Restriction Enzyme; 5′ cloning site NA (unknown if destroyed); 3′ cloning site NA (unknown if destroyed)
  Sequencing primers: 5′ EGFP-C; 3′ sv40pA-R
Terms and licenses: Academic/Nonprofit Terms; Industry Terms: Not Available to Industry
How to cite: pEGFP-ARAP3(R982A) was a gift from Sonja Vermeren (Addgene plasmid # 39487 ; http://n2t.net/addgene:39487 ; RRID:Addgene_39487)
