[The description below was written by a language model from this plasmid's Addgene catalogue record.]
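Description:
pEGFP-ARAP3(R982A) is a mammalian expression plasmid built on the Clontech pEGFP-C2 backbone, carrying human ARAP3 (also known as CENTD3 or DRAG1) fused in frame to the C-terminal end of EGFP, so that the expressed protein bears an N-terminal green fluorescent tag. The plasmid is propagated in E. coli under kanamycin selection, and the same backbone provides neomycin resistance so that transfected mammalian cells can be selected with G418. The record does not list the promoter, origins of replication or polyadenylation signals explicitly. Vectors of the pEGFP-C series generally drive the fusion from the CMV immediate-early promoter and terminate it with an SV40 polyadenylation signal, and the SV40 polyA sequencing primer noted in the record is consistent with the latter. The insert was introduced by restriction cloning, but the sites used are not recorded, and no feature table is available to confirm the detailed layout.

The insert carries the point mutation R982A, which the record describes as a Rho GAP mutation. In Rho GAP domains a conserved catalytic arginine is typically required to stimulate GTP hydrolysis, so an arginine-to-alanine substitution of this kind is normally used to abolish GAP activity, although the record itself does not spell out the functional effect. The associated work characterises ARAP3 as a PI3K- and Rap-regulated GAP for RhoA. This construct therefore most likely serves as a Rho GAP-deficient control alongside wild-type ARAP3. The EGFP tag allows its expression and localisation to be followed by fluorescence microscopy in transfected cells, helping to separate effects that depend on RhoA GAP activity from those of the protein's other domains.
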