>Addgene plasmid #39487 | pEGFP-ARAP3(R982A) | addgene partial sequence | sequence record 50987 | EGFP-C 5'-CATGGTCCTGCTGGAGTTCGTG-3'
GAGCTGTACAGTCCGGCCGGACTCAGATCTCGAGCATGGCTGCCCCTCAGGACCTGGACATCGCTGTGTG
GCTGGCCACGGTGCACCTGGAGCAGTATGCAGACACGTTCCGACGGCATGGCCTGGCTACAGCAGGTGCA
GCCCGGGGCCTGGGCCACGAGGAGTTGAAGCAGTTGGGCATCAGCGCCACAGGGCACCGGAAACGCATTC
TACGCCTGCTGCAGACAGGCACCGAAGAGGGCTCCCTGGATCCCAAATCAGATAGTGCCATGGAACCATC
CCCCAGCCCAGCCCCGCAAGCCCAGCCCCCTAAGCCCGTGCCGAAGCCCAGGACCGTGTTTGGTGGACTC
AGTGGCCCTGCCACCACTCAGAGACCTGGGCTGAGCCCAGCCCTCGGGGGACCAGGAGTGTCCAGGAGCC
CAGAGCCCAGCCCAAGGCCCCCTCCTCTCCCCACTTCCTCCTCTGAGCAGTCTTCAGCCCTAAATACTGT
GGAGATGATGCCTAATTCCATCTACTTCGGCCTGGACTCAAGAGGCAGGGCACAGGCAGCTCAGGACAAG
GCCCCAGACAGCTCCCAAATCTCTGCCCCCACCCCTGCCCTCAGGCCCACAACAGGCACAGTGCACATCA
TGGATCCTGGTTGCCTGTACTATGGTGTCCAACCTGTGGGGACTCCAGGAGCCCCCGACAGAAGAGAGAG
CAGAGGTGTTTGTCAGGGCAGGGCTGAACACAGGCTCAGCAGACAGGATCTGGAGGCACGGGAGGATGCT
GGCTATGCCAGCCTTGAGCTACCTGGAG
