>Addgene plasmid #39487 | pEGFP-ARAP3(R982A) | addgene partial sequence | sequence record 51343 | hARAP3-R1 5'-tcaaaagtcacccacaagtccatccc-3'
CCTGGTTAGTCAGCTCCTCAGCAGTCAGGGTTGGGGACACCTTCAGGGTGACACAGTTGTCTGGGAGCTG
CTGCTCTATATAAACTTCCATGATGAGGTCTCCAGCCTGAGACAGCTGCACGTCCTTCCAGGTGGTGATA
AGACTGACCTCCAAGTCAATCTGAGCTACCTGGTCAGAATCGATATCAAAGACAGAGATGTAGCCATCAA
TGAGCTCTTGCAGCACTCGCACCTCGTGCTCCCCTCGCCCATCCGTCTGGAACACGCTGGGTGCAAACAG
CAGAGCCAAGTTCCGCGTGCACATCTGGTTTAGAGCCGCACATTTCTGCACCCGATAGAGATGCCCAATG
AGGGTGGCCAGTGTGCGGCGGTTGACCCGCGGCAGGCAGCCAATCACATCTTTATATTTCTCCAGGCGCT
GATTCTTCTGGGGCAGCTCAGCAGCCTCCCTCCAGCGAGGCAGCAACCGTGCAGAGGTCACAGGGTCATC
GAGCTCACGAAAGAAGGCTTTGAGTGTGTCAGTGACATCCTCCACAAAGTGCTCCCCTGGTCGGAGCTTC
ACCGACCGGGCATCCCGACGGAACTCAGCCAGGAGTCTCAGGCTGCGGGCACGAGCGCCCCCTTTCCGGT
ATACACCTTCCAGCCGGAGCCCATGCTGGGTAACAAAACTGATGCAGGCATCCACGATGATGGGGATGTC
ACCCCGGCTCATCTGCTGCTCCTGCAGCCCTGTG
